Addgene plasmid #87853: pUC57-TPNOX
Purpose: This plasmid contains human codon optimized sequence of Lactobacillus brevis mutant of a water-forming oxidase that can be used to increase NADP+/NADPH ratio in mammalian cells.
Depositing lab: Vamsi Mootha. Depositing organization: Massachusetts General Hospital. Publication: A genetically encoded tool for manipulation of NADP+/NADPH in living cells. Cracan V, Titov DV, Shen H, Grabarek Z, Mootha VK. Nat Chem Biol. 2017 Aug 7. doi: 10.1038/nchembio.2454. PubMed 28805804.
Backbone
  Vector backbone: pUC57
  Backbone manufacturer: GeneWiz
  Backbone size w/o insert (bp): 2710
  Total vector size (bp): 4131
  Vector type: Bacterial Expression
Growth in bacteria
  Bacterial resistance: Kanamycin, 50 μg/mL
  Growth temperature: 37°C
  Growth strain: DH5alpha
  Copy number: High Copy
Gene/Insert
  Gene/Insert name: TPNOX (alt name: NADPH specific mutant of LbNOX)
  Species: H.sapiens codon optimized bacterial gene
  Insert size (bp): 1421
  Tag / fusion protein: C-terminal FLAG tag with a linker (C terminal on insert)
  Cloning method: Restriction Enzyme; 5′ cloning site NotI (not destroyed); 3′ cloning site MluI (not destroyed)
  Sequencing primers: 5′ TGT AAA ACG ACG GCC AGT; 3′ CAG GAA ACA GCT ATG AC
Terms and licenses: Academic/Nonprofit Terms; Industry Terms: Not Available to Industry
How to cite: pUC57-TPNOX was a gift from Vamsi Mootha (Addgene plasmid # 87853 ; http://n2t.net/addgene:87853 ; RRID:Addgene_87853)
