[The description below was written by a language model from this plasmid's Addgene catalogue record and pLannotate feature annotations shown in this document.]
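Description:
pUC57-TPNOX is a high-copy bacterial cloning plasmid built on the commercial pUC57 gene-synthesis backbone, carrying a human codon-optimized open reading frame for TPNOX. It replicates in E. coli from a ColE1/pUC-type origin and is selected with kanamycin through an aph(3')-Ia (KanR) gene driven by the bla (AmpR) promoter. The rest of the backbone consists of typical pUC remnants: a lac promoter with its operator and CAP binding site, a lacZα fragment flanking the cloning region, and short fragments of lacI, rop and bom.

TPNOX is an engineered, NADPH-specific mutant of the Lactobacillus brevis water-forming NADH oxidase LbNOX. The annotation software matched the coding region to the homologous Enterococcus faecalis NADH oxidase, an enzyme that reduces molecular oxygen to water in a four-electron reaction. This label reflects sequence similarity, not the true source organism. The open reading frame ends in a linker followed by a C-terminal FLAG epitope for detection, and the insert sits between retained NotI and MluI sites so it can be excised intact.

Although catalogued as a bacterial expression vector, the annotated lac promoter lies downstream of the insert and on the opposite strand, and no mammalian promoter or polyadenylation signal is annotated. The plasmid therefore appears to serve mainly as a storage and source template for subcloning TPNOX into mammalian expression or viral vectors. Expressed in mammalian cells, the enzyme oxidizes NADPH and so raises the NADP+/NADPH ratio, providing a genetically encoded tool for perturbing this redox couple. The sequenced record is 4,047 nt, slightly shorter than the 4,131 bp listed in the catalogue.
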