Features (pLannotate 1.2.2; 12 found; start..end, strand, type, name):
      1..1317    +  CDS            nox: NAOX_ENTFA - Experimental evidence at protein level: Swiss-Prot protein existence level 1. Catalyzes the four-electron reduction of molecular oxygen to water. From Enterococcus faecalis (strain ATCC 700802 / V583).
   1381..1404    +  CDS            FLAG: FLAG® epitope tag, followed by an enterokinase cleavage site
   1472..1488    -  protein_bind   lac operator: The lac repressor binds to the lac operator to inhibit transcription in E. coli. This inhibition can be relieved by adding lactose or isopropyl-β-D-thiogalactopyranoside (IPTG). lac repressor encoded by lacI
   1496..1526    -  promoter       lac promoter: promoter for the E. coli lac operon
   1541..1562    -  protein_bind   CAP binding site: CAP binding activates transcription in the presence of cAMP. E. coli catabolite activator protein
   1575..1667    -  CDS            lacI (fragment): lac repressor; lacI; The lac repressor binds to the lac operator to inhibit transcription in E. coli. This inhibition can be relieved by adding lactose or isopropyl-β-D-thiogalactopyranoside (IPTG).
   1850..2438    -  rep_origin     ori: high-copy-number ColE1/pMB1/pBR322/pUC origin of replication
   2609..3424    -  CDS            KanR: aminoglycoside phosphotransferase; aph(3')-Ia; confers resistance to kanamycin in bacteria or G418 (Geneticin®) in eukaryotes
   3425..3529    -  promoter       AmpR promoter: bla
   3624..3659    +  CDS            rop (fragment): Rop protein, which maintains plasmids at low copy number; rop
   3761..3860    +  misc_feature   bom (fragment): basis of mobility region from pBR322
   3866..4023    -  CDS            lacZα (fragment): LacZα fragment of β-galactosidase; lacZ fragment
>Addgene plasmid #87853 | pUC57-TPNOX | addgene full sequence | sequence record 175126 | Addgene NGS Result
ATGAAGGTCACCGTGGTCGGATGCACCCATGCCGGCACCTTCGCCATCAAGCAAATCCTCGCTGAGCACC
CTGACGCCGAGGTCACCGTCTACGAGAGGAACGATGTGATCTCCTTCCTGTCCTGTGGCATCGCCCTCTA
CCTGGGCGGAAAAGTGGCCGATCCCCAAGGCCTCTTCTACAGCTCCCCTGAAGAACTGCAGAAGCTGGGC
GCTAATGTGCAGATGAACCACAACGTGCTGGCCATCGACCCTGACCAAAAGACCGTCACAGTCGAGGACC
TCACCAATCACGCCCAGACCACCGAGTCCTACGACAAACTGGTGATGACCTCCGGAAGCTGGCCTATCGT
GCCCAAAATCCCCGGCATCGACAGCGATAGGGTGAAGCTCTGCAAGAATTGGGCCCACGCCCAGGCTCTG
ATTGAGGACGCCAAGGAGGCCAAGAGGATCACCGTCATCGGCGCCGGATACATCGCCGCCGAACTGGCCG
AGGCCTACTCCACAACAGGCCACGACGTCACCCTGATTGCCAGAAGCGCTAGGGTCATGAGGAAGTACTT
CGATGCCGACTTCACCGACGTCATCGAACAGGACTACAGGGACCATGGCGTGCAACTCGCTCTGGGCGAG
ACAGTGGAGAGCTTCACCGACAGCGCCACCGGCCTCACAATCAAGACAGACAAGAACTCCTATGAGACCG
ACCTGGCCATCCTCTGCATTGGCTTTAGGCCCAACACAGACCTGCTGAAAGGCAAAGTGGACATGGCCCC
TAACGGCGCCATCATTACCGACGACTACATGAGGTCCAGCAACCCTGATATTTTCGCTGCTGGCGACTCC
GCCGCCGTCCATTACAACCCCACACACCAAAACGCCTACATTCCCCTCGCTACCAACGCCGTCAGGCAGG
GAATCCTCGTCGGAAAGAACCTCGTCAAGCCCACAGTGAAGTACATGGGAACCCAGTCCAGCTCCGGACT
GGCCCTCTATGACAGGACAATTGTCTCCACAGGCCTCACACTGGCCGCCGCCAAGCAACAAGGCCTCAAT
GCCGAGCAGGTCATCGTGGAGGACAACTATAGGCCCGAGTTCATGCCTTCCACCGAGCCCGTCCTCATGA
GCCTGGTCTTCGACCCCGATACACACAGAATCCTGGGAGGCGCCCTGATGTCCAAATACGACGTGTCCCA
GAGCGCTAATACCCTGTCCGTCTGCATCCAGAACGAGAACACCATCGATGACCTGGCCATGGTGGACATG
CTGTTCCAGCCCAATTTCGACAGGCCCTTCAACTACCTGAACATTCTCGCCCAGGCTGCCCAAGCTAAAG
TGGCCCAATCCGTCAACGCTGGTGGATCTGGTGGATCTGGTGGATCTATGGATTACAAGGATGACGATGA
CAAGTAAACGCGTATCCCAATGGCGCGCCGAGCTTGGCTCGAGCATGGTCATAGCTGTTTCCTGTGTGAA
ATTGTTATCCGCTCACAATTCCACACAACATACGAGCCGGAAGCATAAAGTGTAAAGCCTGGGGTGCCTA
ATGAGTGAGCTAACTCACATTAATTGCGTTGCGCTCACTGCCCGCTTTCCAGTCGGGAAACCTGTCGTGC
CAGCTGCATTAATGAATCGGCCAACGCGCGGGGAGAGGCGGTTTGCGTATTGGGCGCTCTTCCGCTTCCT
CGCTCACTGACTCGCTGCGCTCGGTCGTTCGGCTGCGGCGAGCGGTATCAGCTCACTCAAAGGCGGTAAT
ACGGTTATCCACAGAATCAGGGGATAACGCAGGAAAGAACATGTGAGCAAAAGGCCAGCAAAAGGCCAGG
AACCGTAAAAAGGCCGCGTTGCTGGCGTTTTTCCATAGGCTCCGCCCCCCTGACGAGCATCACAAAAATC
GACGCTCAAGTCAGAGGTGGCGAAACCCGACAGGACTATAAAGATACCAGGCGTTTCCCCCTGGAAGCTC
CCTCGTGCGCTCTCCTGTTCCGACCCTGCCGCTTACCGGATACCTGTCCGCCTTTCTCCCTTCGGGAAGC
GTGGCGCTTTCTCATAGCTCACGCTGTAGGTATCTCAGTTCGGTGTAGGTCGTTCGCTCCAAGCTGGGCT
GTGTGCACGAACCCCCCGTTCAGCCCGACCGCTGCGCCTTATCCGGTAACTATCGTCTTGAGTCCAACCC
GGTAAGACACGACTTATCGCCACTGGCAGCAGCCACTGGTAACAGGATTAGCAGAGCGAGGTATGTAGGC
GGTGCTACAGAGTTCTTGAAGTGGTGGCCTAACTACGGCTACACTAGAAGAACAGTATTTGGTATCTGCG
CTCTGCTGAAGCCAGTTACCTTCGGAAAAAGAGTTGGTAGCTCTTGATCCGGCAAACAAACCACCGCTGG
TAGCGGTGGTTTTTTTGTTTGCAAGCAGCAGATTACGCGCAGAAAAAAAGGATCTCAAGAAGATCCTTTG
ATCTTTTCTACGGGGTCTGACGCTCAGTGGAACGAAAACTCACGTTAAGGGATTTTGGTCATGAGATTAT
CAAAAAGGATCTTCACCTAGATCCTTTTAAATTAAAAATGAAGTTTTAAATCAATCTAAAGTATATATGA
GTAAACTTGGTCTGACAGTTAGAAAAACTCATCGAGCATCAAATGAAACTGCAATTTATTCATATCAGGA
TTATCAATACCATATTTTTGAAAAAGCCGTTTCTGTAATGAAGGAGAAAACTCACCGAGGCAGTTCCATA
GGATGGCAAGATCCTGGTATCGGTCTGCGATTCCGACTCGTCCAACATCAATACAACCTATTAATTTCCC
CTCGTCAAAAATAAGGTTATCAAGTGAGAAATCACCATGAGTGACGACTGAATCCGGTGAGAATGGCAAA
AGTTTATGCATTTCTTTCCAGACTTGTTCAACAGGCCAGCCATTACGCTCGTCATCAAAATCACTCGCAT
CAACCAAACCGTTATTCATTCGTGATTGCGCCTGAGCGAGACGAAATACGCGATCGCTGTTAAAAGGACA
ATTACAAACAGGAATCGAATGCAACCGGCGCAGGAACACTGCCAGCGCATCAACAATATTTTCACCTGAA
TCAGGATATTCTTCTAATACCTGGAATGCTGTTTTCCCAGGGATCGCAGTGGTGAGTAACCATGCATCAT
CAGGAGTACGGATAAAATGCTTGATGGTCGGAAGAGGCATAAATTCCGTCAGCCAGTTTAGTCTGACCAT
CTCATCTGTAACATCATTGGCAACGCTACCTTTGCCATGTTTCAGAAACAACTCTGGCGCATCGGGCTTC
CCATACAATCGATAGATTGTCGCACCTGATTGCCCGACATTATCGCGAGCCCATTTATACCCATATAAAT
CAGCATCCATGTTGGAATTTAATCGCGGCCTAGAGCAAGACGTTTCCCGTTGAATATGGCTCATACTCTT
CCTTTTTCAATATTATTGAAGCATTTATCAGGGTTATTGTCTCATGAGCGGATACATATTTGAATGTATT
TAGAAAAATAAACAAATAGGGGTTCCGCGCACATTTCCCCGAAAAGTGCCACCTGACGTCTAAGAAACCA
TTATTATCATGACATTAACCTATAAAAATAGGCGTATCACGAGGCCCTTTCGTCTCGCGCGTTTCGGTGA
TGACGGTGAAAACCTCTGACACATGCAGCTCCCGGAGACGGTCACAGCTTGTCTGTAAGCGGATGCCGGG
AGCAGACAAGCCCGTCAGGGCGCGTCAGCGGGTGTTGGCGGGTGTCGGGGCTGGCTTAACTATGCGGCAT
CAGAGCAGATTGTACTGAGAGTGCACCATATGCGGTGTGAAATACCGCACAGATGCGTAAGGAGAAAATA
CCGCATCAGGCGCCATTCGCCATTCAGGCTGCGCAACTGTTGGGAAGGGCGATCGGTGCGGGCCTCTTCG
CTATTACGCCAGCTGGCGAAAGGGGGATGTGCTGCAAGGCGATTAAGTTGGGTAACGCCAGGGTTTTCCC
AGTCACGACGTTGTAAAACGACGGCCAGTGAATTGACGCGTATTGGGATGCGGCCGC
