>Addgene plasmid #87853 | pUC57-TPNOX | depositor partial sequence | sequence record 171296 | 5′ sequencing primer TGT AAA ACG ACG GCC AGT, 3′ sequencing primer CAG GAA ACA GCT ATG AC
GCGGCCGCATGAAGGTCACCGTGGTCGGATGCACCCATGCCGGCACCTTCGCCATCAAGCAAATCCTCGC
TGAGCACCCTGACGCCGAGGTCACCGTCTACGAGAGGAACGATGTGATCTCCTTCCTGTCCTGTGGCATC
GCCCTCTACCTGGGCGGAAAAGTGGCCGATCCCCAAGGCCTCTTCTACAGCTCCCCTGAAGAACTGCAGA
AGCTGGGCGCTAATGTGCAGATGAACCACAACGTGCTGGCCATCGACCCTGACCAAAAGACCGTCACAGT
CGAGGACCTCACCAATCACGCCCAGACCACCGAGTCCTACGACAAACTGGTGATGACCTCCGGAAGCTGG
CCTATCGTGCCCAAAATCCCCGGCATCGACAGCGATAGGGTGAAGCTCTGCAAGAATTGGGCCCACGCCC
AGGCTCTGATTGAGGACGCCAAGGAGGCCAAGAGGATCACCGTCATCGGCGCCGGATACATCGCCGCCGA
ACTGGCCGAGGCCTACTCCACAACAGGCCACGACGTCACCCTGATTGCCAGAAGCGCTAGGGTCATGAGG
AAGTACTTCGATGCCGACTTCACCGACGTCATCGAACAGGACTACAGGGACCATGGCGTGCAACTCGCTC
TGGGCGAGACAGTGGAGAGCTTCACCGACAGCGCCACCGGCCTCACAATCAAGACAGACAAGAACTCCTA
TGAGACCGACCTGGCCATCCTCTGCATTGGCTTTAGGCCCAACACAGACCTGCTGAAAGGCAAAGTGGAC
ATGGCCCCTAACGGCGCCATCATTACCGACGACTACATGAGGTCCAGCAACCCTGATATTTTCGCTGCTG
GCGACTCCGCCGCCGTCCATTACAACCCCACACACCAAAACGCCTACATTCCCCTCGCTACCAACGCCGT
CAGGCAGGGAATCCTCGTCGGAAAGAACCTCGTCAAGCCCACAGTGAAGTACATGGGAACCCAGTCCAGC
TCCGGACTGGCCCTCTATGACAGGACAATTGTCTCCACAGGCCTCACACTGGCCGCCGCCAAGCAACAAG
GCCTCAATGCCGAGCAGGTCATCGTGGAGGACAACTATAGGCCCGAGTTCATGCCTTCCACCGAGCCCGT
CCTCATGAGCCTGGTCTTCGACCCCGATACACACAGAATCCTGGGAGGCGCCCTGATGTCCAAATACGAC
GTGTCCCAGAGCGCTAATACCCTGTCCGTCTGCATCCAGAACGAGAACACCATCGATGACCTGGCCATGG
TGGACATGCTGTTCCAGCCCAATTTCGACAGGCCCTTCAACTACCTGAACATTCTCGCCCAGGCTGCCCA
AGCTAAAGTGGCCCAATCCGTCAACGCTGGTGGATCTGGTGGATCTGGTGGATCTATGGATTACAAGGAT
GACGATGACAAGTAAACGCGT
